>Addgene plasmid #86451 | pSLfa[Hsp_p-GAL4Delta-SV40;attp]fa | depositor full sequence | sequence record 168545 | Full Sequence
TCTTCCGCTTCCTCGCTCACTGACTCGCTGCGCTCGGTCGTTCGGCTGCGGCGAGCGGTATCAGCTCACT
CAAAGGCGGTAATACGGTTATCCACAGAATCAGGGGATAACGCAGGAAAGAACATGTGAGCAAAAGGCCA
GCAAAAGGCCAGGAACCGTAAAAAGGCCGCGTTGCTGGCGTTTTTCCATAGGCTCCGCCCCCCTGACGAG
CATCACAAAAATCGACGCTCAAGTCAGAGGTGGCGAAACCCGACAGGACTATAAAGATACCAGGCGTTTC
CCCCTGGAAGCTCCCTCGTGCGCTCTCCTGTTCCGACCCTGCCGCTTACCGGATACCTGTCCGCCTTTCT
CCCTTCGGGAAGCGTGGCGCTTTCTCATAGCTCACGCTGTAGGTATCTCAGTTCGGTGTAGGTCGTTCGC
TCCAAGCTGGGCTGTGTGCACGAACCCCCCGTTCAGCCCGACCGCTGCGCCTTATCCGGTAACTATCGTC
TTGAGTCCAACCCGGTAAGACACGACTTATCGCCACTGGCAGCAGCCACTGGTAACAGGATTAGCAGAGC
GAGGTATGTAGGCGGTGCTACAGAGTTCTTGAAGTGGTGGCCTAACTACGGCTACACTAGAAGAACAGTA
TTTGGTATCTGCGCTCTGCTGAAGCCAGTTACCTTCGGAAAAAGAGTTGGTAGCTCTTGATCCGGCAAAC
AAACCACCGCTGGTAGCGGTGGTTTTTTTGTTTGCAAGCAGCAGATTACGCGCAGAAAAAAAGGATCTCA
AGAAGATCCTTTGATCTTTTCTACGGGGTCTGACGCTCAGTGGAACGAAAACTCACGTTAAGGGATTTTG
GTCATGAGATTATCAAAAAGGATCTTCACCTAGATCCTTTTAAATTAAAAATGAAGTTTTAAATCAATCT
AAAGTATATATGAGTAAACTTGGTCTGACAGTTACCAATGCTTAATCAGTGAGGCACCTATCTCAGCGAT
CTGTCTATTTCGTTCATCCATAGTTGCCTGACTCCCCGTCGTGTAGATAACTACGATACGGGAGGGCTTA
CCATCTGGCCCCAGTGCTGCAATGATACCGCGAGACCCACGCTCACCGGCTCCAGATTTATCAGCAATAA
ACCAGCCAGCCGGAAGGGCCGAGCGCAGAAGTGGTCCTGCAACTTTATCCGCCTCCATCCAGTCTATTAA
TTGTTGCCGGGAAGCTAGAGTAAGTAGTTCGCCAGTTAATAGTTTGCGCAACGTTGTTGCCATTGCTACA
GGCATCGTGGTGTCACGCTCGTCGTTTGGTATGGCTTCATTCAGCTCCGGTTCCCAACGATCAAGGCGAG
TTACATGATCCCCCATGTTGTGCAAAAAAGCGGTTAGCTCCTTCGGTCCTCCGATCGTTGTCAGAAGTAA
GTTGGCCGCAGTGTTATCACTCATGGTTATGGCAGCACTGCATAATTCTCTTACTGTCATGCCATCCGTA
AGATGCTTTTCTGTGACTGGTGAGTACTCAACCAAGTCATTCTGAGAATAGTGTATGCGGCGACCGAGTT
GCTCTTGCCCGGCGTCAATACGGGATAATACCGCGCCACATAGCAGAACTTTAAAAGTGCTCATCATTGG
AAAACGTTCTTCGGGGCGAAAACTCTCAAGGATCTTACCGCTGTTGAGATCCAGTTCGATGTAACCCACT
CGTGCACCCAACTGATCTTCAGCATCTTTTACTTTCACCAGCGTTTCTGGGTGAGCAAAAACAGGAAGGC
AAAATGCCGCAAAAAAGGGAATAAGGGCGACACGGAAATGTTGAATACTCATACTCTTCCTTTTTCAATA
TTATTGAAGCATTTATCAGGGTTATTGTCTCATGAGCGGATACATATTTGAATGTATTTAGAAAAATAAA
CAAATAGGGGTTCCGCGCACATTTCCCCGAAAAGTGCCACCTGACGTCTAAGAAACCATTATTATCATGA
CATTAACCTATAAAAATAGGCGTATCACGAGGCCCTTTCGTCTCGCGCGTTTCGGTGATGACGGTGAAAA
CCTCTGACACATGCAGCTCCCGGAGACGGTCACAGCTTGTCTGTAAGCGGATGCCGGGAGCAGACAAGCC
CGTCAGGGCGCGTCAGCGGGTGTTGGCGGGTGTCGGGGCTGGCTTAACTATGCGGCATCAGAGCAGATTG
TACTGAGAGTGCACCATAAAATTGTAAACGTTAATATTTTGTTAAAATTCGCGTTAAATTTTTGTTAAAT
CAGCTCATTTTTTAACCAATAGGCCGAAATCGGCAAAATCCCTTATAAATCAAAAGAATAGCCCGAGATA
GGGT
[37 nt withheld, positions 2315-2351]
AAAGAACGTGGACTCCAACGTCAAAGG
[141 nt withheld, positions 2379-2519]
G
[142 nt withheld, positions 2521-2662]
TATGCGGTGTGAAATACCGCACAGATGCGTAAGGAGAAAATACCGCATCAGGCGCCATTCGCCATTCAGG
CTGCGCAACTGTTGGGAAGGGCGATCGGTGCGGGCCTCTTCGCTATTACGCCAGCTGGCGAAAGGGGGAT
GTGCTGCAAGGCGATTAAGTTGGGTAACGCCAGGGTTTTCCCAGTCACGACGTTGTAAAACGACGGCCAG
TGCCAAGCTGGCCGGCCTAGGCGCGCCAAGCTCTAGTCGCGCTCGCGCGACTGACGGTCGTAAGCACCCG
CGTACGTGTCCACCCCGGTCACAACCCCTTGTGTCATGTCGGCGACCCTACGCCCCCAACTGAGAGAACT
CAAAGGTTACCCCAGTTGGGGCACTACTCCCGAAAACCGCTTCTGACCTGGGAAAACGTGAAGCCCCGGG
GCATCCGCTGAGGGTTGCCGCCGGGGCTTCGGTGTGTCCGTCAGTACTAGAGCTTAAGATACATGATGAG
TTTGGACAAACCACAACTAGAATGCAGTGAAAAAAATGCTTTATTTGTGAAATTTGTGATGCTATTGCTT
TATTTGTAACCATTATAAGCTGCAATAAACAAGTTAACAACAACAATTGCATTCATTTTATGTTTCAGGT
TCAGGGGGAAGTGTGGGAGGTTTTTTAAAGCAAGTAAAACCTCTACAAATGTGGTATGGCTGATTATGAT
CTAGCTAGAAGCTTCTGAATAAGCCCTCGTAATATAATTTTCTGAGATTTAGGTCCAAAAAAAGATGGGC
ATTAATTCTAGTCATTTAAAAAATTCTATAGATCAGAGGTTACATGGCCAAGATTGAAACTTAGAGGAGT
ATAGTTACATAAAAGAAGGCAAAACGATGTATAAATGAAAGAAATTGAGATGGTGCACGATGCACAGTTG
AAGTGAACTTGCGGGGTTTTTCAGTATCTACGATTCATTTTACTCTTTTTTTGGGTTTGGTGGGGTATCT
TCATCATCGAATAGATAGTTATATACATCATCCATTGTAGTGGTATTAAACATCCCTGTAGTGATTCCAA
ACGCGTTATACGCAGTTTGGTCCGTCCAACCAGGTGACAGTGGTTTTGAATTATTACCATCATCAATTTT
ACTAGCCGTGATTTCATTATTCATGAAGTTATCATGAACGTTAGAGGAGGCAATTGGTTGTGAAAGCGCT
TGAGAATTTGTTTGAGTTGTTATGAGGTTCGGACCGTTGCTACTGTTAGTGAAAGTGAAGGACAATGAGC
TATCAGCAATATTCCCACTTTGATTAAAATTGGCGAATTCCGGCGATACAGTCAACTGTCTTTGACCTTT
GTTACTACTCTCTTCCGATGATGATGTCGCACTTATTCTATGCTGTCTCAATGTTAGAGGCATATCAGTC
TCCACTGAAGCCAATCTATCTGTGACGGCATCTTTATTCACATTATCTTGTACAAATAATCCTGTTAACA
ATGCTTTTATATCCTGTAAAGAATCCATTTTCAAAATCATGTCAAGGTCTTCTCGAGGAAAAATCAGTAG
AAATAGCTGTTCCAGTCTTTCTAGCCTTGATTCCACTTCTGTCAGATGTGCCCTAGTCAGCGGAGACCTT
TTGGTTTTGGGAGAGTAGCGACACTCCCAGTTGTTCTTCAGACACTTGGCGCACTTCGGTTTTTCTTTGG
AGCACTTGAGCTTTTTAAGTCGGCAAATATCGCATGCTTGTTCGATAGAAGACAGTAGCTTCATGGGAGA
CGTGTACCTCTAGGTACCACTTTGAATTCACTAGTAAATAATTCACTCAACTTTGTTAAAGTCGCTTTGA
AAATTTGCTTTGAGTCGCTTGCTTAGCTTTGTTGCTTTCGCTTCGCTTGATTCAAATTCACTGACAACGC
GCCGCGAGACCGCGCTTATATATGAAACGGATATCGATCGCGCGCAGATCTGTCATGATGATCATTGCAA
TTGGATCCATATATAGGGCCCGGGTTATAATTACCTCAGGTCGACGTCCCATGGCCATTCGAATTCGGCC
GGCCTAGGCGCGCCAATTCGTAATCATGGTCATAGCTGTTTCCTGTGTGAAATTGTTATCCGCTCACAAT
TCCACACAACATACGAGCCGGAAGCATAAAGTGTAAAGCCTGGGGTGCCTAATGAGTGAGCTAACTCACA
TTAATTGCGTTGCGCTCACTGCCCGCTTTCCAGTCGGGAAACCTGTCGTGCCAGCTGCATTAATGAATCG
GCCAACGCGCGGGGAGAGGCGGTTTGCGTATTGGGCGC
Features (pLannotate 1.2.2; 17 found; start..end, strand, type, name):
    183..771     -  rep_origin     ori: high-copy-number ColE1/pMB1/pBR322/pUC origin of replication
    942..1802    -  CDS            AmpR: β-lactamase; bla; confers resistance to ampicillin, carbenicillin, and related antibiotics
   1803..1907    -  promoter       AmpR promoter: bla
   2002..2037    +  CDS            rop (fragment): Rop protein, which maintains plasmids at low copy number; rop
   2139..2188    +  misc_feature   bom (fragment): basis of mobility region from pBR322
   2264..2644    -  rep_origin     M13 ori (sequence partly withheld): M13 bacteriophage origin of replication; arrow indicates direction of (+) strand synthesis
   2663..2714    +  misc_feature   bom (fragment): basis of mobility region from pBR322
   2720..2874    -  CDS            lacZα (fragment): LacZα fragment of β-galactosidase; lacZ fragment
   2965..3064    -  protein_bind   phage φC31 attP: attachment site of phage φC31 phage φC31 integrase
   3176..3257    -  polyA_signal   SV40 poly(A) signal: SV40 polyadenylation signal
   3280..3363    -  CDS            large T antigen (fragment): large T antigen from SV40 (simian virus 40)
   3612..3956    -  CDS            GAL4 activation domain: activation domain of the GAL4 transcriptional activator; Saccharomyces cerevisiae GAL4 (truncated)
   3966..4406    -  CDS            GAL4 DNA binding domain: DNA binding domain of the GAL4 transcriptional activator; Saccharomyces cerevisiae GAL4 (truncated)
   4745..4761    -  protein_bind   lac operator: The lac repressor binds to the lac operator to inhibit transcription in E. coli. This inhibition can be relieved by adding lactose or isopropyl-β-D-thiogalactopyranoside (IPTG). lac repressor encoded by lacI
   4769..4799    -  promoter       lac promoter: promoter for the E. coli lac operon
   4814..4835    -  protein_bind   CAP binding site: CAP binding activates transcription in the presence of cAMP. E. coli catabolite activator protein
   4848..4940    -  CDS            lacI (fragment): lac repressor; lacI; The lac repressor binds to the lac operator to inhibit transcription in E. coli. This inhibition can be relieved by adding lactose or isopropyl-β-D-thiogalactopyranoside (IPTG).
