>Addgene plasmid #86451 | pSLfa[Hsp_p-GAL4Delta-SV40;attp]fa | addgene full sequence | sequence record 171105 | Addgene NGS Result
TCTTCCGCTTCCTCGCTCACTGACTCGCTGCGCTCGGTCGTTCGGCTGCGGCGAGCGGTATCAGCTCACT
CAAAGGCGGTAATACGGTTATCCACAGAATCAGGGGATAACGCAGGAAAGAACATGTGAGCAAAAGGCCA
GCAAAAGGCCAGGAACCGTAAAAAGGCCGCGTTGCTGGCGTTTTTCCATAGGCTCCGCCCCCCTGACGAG
CATCACAAAAATCGACGCTCAAGTCAGAGGTGGCGAAACCCGACAGGACTATAAAGATACCAGGCGTTTC
CCCCTGGAAGCTCCCTCGTGCGCTCTCCTGTTCCGACCCTGCCGCTTACCGGATACCTGTCCGCCTTTCT
CCCTTCGGGAAGCGTGGCGCTTTCTCATAGCTCACGCTGTAGGTATCTCAGTTCGGTGTAGGTCGTTCGC
TCCAAGCTGGGCTGTGTGCACGAACCCCCCGTTCAGCCCGACCGCTGCGCCTTATCCGGTAACTATCGTC
TTGAGTCCAACCCGGTAAGACACGACTTATCGCCACTGGCAGCAGCCACTGGTAACAGGATTAGCAGAGC
GAGGTATGTAGGCGGTGCTACAGAGTTCTTGAAGTGGTGGCCTAACTACGGCTACACTAGAAGAACAGTA
TTTGGTATCTGCGCTCTGCTGAAGCCAGTTACCTTCGGAAAAAGAGTTGGTAGCTCTTGATCCGGCAAAC
AAACCACCGCTGGTAGCGGTGGTTTTTTTGTTTGCAAGCAGCAGATTACGCGCAGAAAAAAAGGATCTCA
AGAAGATCCTTTGATCTTTTCTACGGGGTCTGACGCTCAGTGGAACGAAAACTCACGTTAAGGGATTTTG
GTCATGAGATTATCAAAAAGGATCTTCACCTAGATCCTTTTAAATTAAAAATGAAGTTTTAAATCAATCT
AAAGTATATATGAGTAAACTTGGTCTGACAGTTACCAATGCTTAATCAGTGAGGCACCTATCTCAGCGAT
CTGTCTATTTCGTTCATCCATAGTTGCCTGACTCCCCGTCGTGTAGATAACTACGATACGGGAGGGCTTA
CCATCTGGCCCCAGTGCTGCAATGATACCGCGAGACCCACGCTCACCGGCTCCAGATTTATCAGCAATAA
ACCAGCCAGCCGGAAGGGCCGAGCGCAGAAGTGGTCCTGCAACTTTATCCGCCTCCATCCAGTCTATTAA
TTGTTGCCGGGAAGCTAGAGTAAGTAGTTCGCCAGTTAATAGTTTGCGCAACGTTGTTGCCATTGCTACA
GGCATCGTGGTGTCACGCTCGTCGTTTGGTATGGCTTCATTCAGCTCCGGTTCCCAACGATCAAGGCGAG
TTACATGATCCCCCATGTTGTGCAAAAAAGCGGTTAGCTCCTTCGGTCCTCCGATCGTTGTCAGAAGTAA
GTTGGCCGCAGTGTTATCACTCATGGTTATGGCAGCACTGCATAATTCTCTTACTGTCATGCCATCCGTA
AGATGCTTTTCTGTGACTGGTGAGTACTCAACCAAGTCATTCTGAGAATAGTGTATGCGGCGACCGAGTT
GCTCTTGCCCGGCGTCAATACGGGATAATACCGCGCCACATAGCAGAACTTTAAAAGTGCTCATCATTGG
AAAACGTTCTTCGGGGCGAAAACTCTCAAGGATCTTACCGCTGTTGAGATCCAGTTCGATGTAACCCACT
CGTGCACCCAACTGATCTTCAGCATCTTTTACTTTCACCAGCGTTTCTGGGTGAGCAAAAACAGGAAGGC
AAAATGCCGCAAAAAAGGGAATAAGGGCGACACGGAAATGTTGAATACTCATACTCTTCCTTTTTCAATA
TTATTGAAGCATTTATCAGGGTTATTGTCTCATGAGCGGATACATATTTGAATGTATTTAGAAAAATAAA
CAAATAGGGGTTCCGCGCACATTTCCCCGAAAAGTGCCACCTGACGTCTAAGAAACCATTATTATCATGA
CATTAACCTATAAAAATAGGCGTATCACGAGGCCCTTTCGTCTCGCGCGTTTCGGTGATGACGGTGAAAA
CCTCTGACACATGCAGCTCCCGGAGACGGTCACAGCTTGTCTGTAAGCGGATGCCGGGAGCAGACAAGCC
CGTCAGGGCGCGTCAGCGGGTGTTGGCGGGTGTCGGGGCTGGCTTAACTATGCGGCATCAGAGCAGATTG
TACTGAGAGTGCACCATAAAATTGTAAACGTTAATATTTTGTTAAAATTCGCGTTAAATTTTTGTTAAAT
CAGCTCATTTTTTAACCAATAGGCCGAAATCGGCAAAATCCCTTATAAATCAAAAGAATAGCCCGAGATA
GGGT
[37 nt withheld, positions 2315-2351]
AAAGAACGTGGACTCCAACGTCAAAGG
[141 nt withheld, positions 2379-2519]
G
[142 nt withheld, positions 2521-2662]
TATGCGGTGTGAAATACCGCACAGATGCGTAAGGAGAAAATACCGCATCAGGCGCCATTCGCCATTCAGG
CTGCGCAACTGTTGGGAAGGGCGATCGGTGCGGGCCTCTTCGCTATTACGCCAGCTGGCGAAAGGGGGAT
GTGCTGCAAGGCGATTAAGTTGGGTAACGCCAGGGTTTTCCCAGTCACGACGTTGTAAAACGACGGCCAG
TGCCAAGCTGGCCGGCCTAGGCGCGCCAAGCTCTAGTCGCGCTCGCGCGACTGACGGTCGTAAGCACCCG
CGTACGTGTCCACCCCGGTCACAACCCCTTGTGTCATGTCGGCGACCCTACGCCCCCAACTGAGAGAACT
CAAAGGTTACCCCAGTTGGGGCACTACTCCCGAAAACCGCTTCTGACCTGGGAAAACGTGAAGCCCCGGG
GCATCCGCTGAGGGTTGCCGCCGGGGCTTCGGTGTGTCCGTCAGTACTAGAGCTTTAAGATACATTGATG
AGTTTGGACAAACCACAACTAGAATGCAGTGAAAAAAATGCTTTATTTGTGAAATTTGTGATGCTATTGC
TTTATTTGTAACCATTATAAGCTGCAATAAACAAGTTAACAACAACAATTGCATTCATTTTATGTTTCAG
GTTCAGGGGGAGGTGTGGGAGGTTTTTTAAAGCAAGTAAAACCTCTACAAATGTGGTATGGCTGATTATG
ATCTAGCTAGAAGCTTCTGAATAAGCCCTCGTAATATATTTTCATGAAGAATTTAGGTCCAAAAAAAAGA
TGGGCATTAATTCTAGTCATTTAAAAAATTCTATAGATCAGAGGTTACATGGCCAAGATTGAAACTTAGA
GGAGTATAGTTACATAAAAGAAGGCAAAACGATGTATAAATGAAAGAAATTGAGATGGTGCACGATGCAC
AGTTGAAGTGAACTTGCGGGGTTTTTCAGTATCTACGATTCATTTTACTCTTTTTTTGGGTTTGGTGGGG
TATCTTCATCATCGAATAGATAGTTATATACATCATCCATTGTAGTGGTATTAAACATCCCTGTAGTGAT
TCCAAACGCGTTATACGCAGTTTGGTCCGTCCAACCAGGTGACAGTGGTTTTGAATTATTACCATCATCA
ATTTTACTAGCCGTGATTTCATTATTCATGAAGTTATCATGAACGTTAGAGGAGGCAATTGGTTGTGAAA
GCGCTTGAGAATTTGTTTGAGTTGTTATGAGGTTCGGACCGTTGCTACTGTTAGTGAAAGTGAAGGACAA
TGAGCTATCAGCAATATTCCCACTTTGATTAAAATTGGCGAATTCCGGCGATACAGTCAACTGTCTTTGA
CCTTTGTTACTACTCTCTTCCGATGATGATGTCGCACTTATTCTATGCTGTCTCAATGTTAGAGGCATAT
CAGTCTCCACTGAAGCCAATCTATCTGTGACGGCATCTTTATTCACATTATCTTGTACAAATAATCCTGT
TAACAATGCTTTTATATCCTGTAAAGAATCCATTTTCAAAATCATGTCAAGGTCTTCTCGAGGAAAAATC
AGTAGAAATAGCTGTTCCAGTCTTTCTAGCCTTGATTCCACTTCTGTCAGATGTGCCCTAGTCAGCGGAG
ACCTTTTGGTTTTGGGAGAGTAGCGACACTCCCAGTTGTTCTTCAGACACTTGGCGCACTTCGGTTTTTC
TTTGGAGCACTTGAGCTTTTTAAGTCGGCAAATATCGCATGCTTGTTCGATAGAAGACAGTAGCTTCATG
GGAGACGTGTACCTCTAGTACCACTTTGAATTCACTAGTAAATAATTCACTCAACTTTGTTAAAGTCGCT
TTGAAAATTTGCTTTGAGTCGCTTGCTTAGCTTTGTTGCTTTCGCTTCGCTTGATTCAAATTCACTGACA
ACGCGCCGCGAGACCGCGCTTATATATGAAACGGATATCGATCGCGCGCAGATCTGTCATGATGATCATT
GCAATTGGATCCATATATAGGGCCCGGGTTATAATTACCTCAGGTCGACGTCCCATGGCCATTCGAATTC
GGCCGGCCTAGGCGCGCCAATTCGTAATCATGTCATAGCTGTTTCCTGTGTGAAATTGTTATCCGCTCAC
AATTCCACACAACATACGAGCCGGAAGCATAAAGTGTAAAGCCTGGGGTGCCTAATGAGTGAGCTAACTC
ACATTAATTGCGTTGCGCTCACTGCCCGCTTTCCAGTCGGGAAACCTGTCGTGCCAGCTGCATTAATGAA
TCGGCCAACGCGCGGGGAGAGGCGGTTTGCGTATTGGGCGC
Features (pLannotate 1.2.2; 17 found; start..end, strand, type, name):
    183..771     -  rep_origin     ori: high-copy-number ColE1/pMB1/pBR322/pUC origin of replication
    942..1802    -  CDS            AmpR: β-lactamase; bla; confers resistance to ampicillin, carbenicillin, and related antibiotics
   1803..1907    -  promoter       AmpR promoter: bla
   2002..2037    +  CDS            rop (fragment): Rop protein, which maintains plasmids at low copy number; rop
   2139..2188    +  misc_feature   bom (fragment): basis of mobility region from pBR322
   2264..2644    -  rep_origin     M13 ori (sequence partly withheld): M13 bacteriophage origin of replication; arrow indicates direction of (+) strand synthesis
   2663..2714    +  misc_feature   bom (fragment): basis of mobility region from pBR322
   2720..2874    -  CDS            lacZα (fragment): LacZα fragment of β-galactosidase; lacZ fragment
   2965..3064    -  protein_bind   phage φC31 attP: attachment site of phage φC31 phage φC31 integrase
   3138..3259    -  polyA_signal   SV40 poly(A) signal: SV40 polyadenylation signal
   3282..3365    -  CDS            large T antigen (fragment): large T antigen from SV40 (simian virus 40)
   3617..3961    -  CDS            GAL4 activation domain: activation domain of the GAL4 transcriptional activator; Saccharomyces cerevisiae GAL4 (truncated)
   3971..4411    -  CDS            GAL4 DNA binding domain: DNA binding domain of the GAL4 transcriptional activator; Saccharomyces cerevisiae GAL4 (truncated)
   4748..4764    -  protein_bind   lac operator: The lac repressor binds to the lac operator to inhibit transcription in E. coli. This inhibition can be relieved by adding lactose or isopropyl-β-D-thiogalactopyranoside (IPTG). lac repressor encoded by lacI
   4772..4802    -  promoter       lac promoter: promoter for the E. coli lac operon
   4817..4838    -  protein_bind   CAP binding site: CAP binding activates transcription in the presence of cAMP. E. coli catabolite activator protein
   4851..4943    -  CDS            lacI (fragment): lac repressor; lacI; The lac repressor binds to the lac operator to inhibit transcription in E. coli. This inhibition can be relieved by adding lactose or isopropyl-β-D-thiogalactopyranoside (IPTG).
