[The description below was written by a language model from this plasmid's Addgene catalogue record and pLannotate feature annotations shown in this document.]
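Description:
pSLfa[Hsp_p-GAL4Delta-SV40;attp]fa is a shuttle plasmid built on the pSL1180 cloning backbone and catalogued as an insect expression vector. It carries a GAL4 driver cassette intended for misexpression experiments in the beetle Tribolium. It is maintained in E. coli as a high-copy plasmid through a ColE1/pUC-type origin and selected with ampicillin via the β-lactamase gene. An M13 phage origin and remnants of the lac region (lac promoter and operator, CAP site, and lacZα and lacI fragments) are backbone leftovers rather than functional parts of the payload.

The cassette encodes GAL4Delta, a shortened form of the yeast transcriptional activator. The annotation shows it as the GAL4 DNA-binding domain followed closely by the GAL4 activation domain, both truncated relative to the native protein. According to the record, expression is driven by a Tribolium basal heat-shock (Hsp) promoter. This promoter is not picked up by the automated annotation but presumably lies in the unannotated stretch upstream of the DNA-binding domain. Transcripts are terminated by an SV40 3′ region that includes the polyadenylation signal and a small large T antigen fragment. A φC31 attP site sits downstream, providing a docking site for later φC31 integrase-mediated recombination.

Because a basal promoter has little activity of its own, it can respond to nearby genomic enhancers, which fits the stated use in enhancer trapping as well as in binary GAL4/UAS misexpression. The cassette can be excised with FseI or AscI, allowing transfer into another vector, although the recipient is not specified. The depositor and sequencing-derived records differ by only a few nucleotides and carry the same set of features.
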