Addgene plasmid #86451: pSLfa[Hsp_p-GAL4Delta-SV40;attp]fa
Purpose: Gal4 driver construct for misexpression in Tribolium with Tribolium basal promoter; has been used for enhancer trapping; (Shuttle plasmid)
Depositing lab: Gregor Bucher. Depositing organization: Georg-August-Universitaet Goettingen.
Backbone
  Vector backbone: pSL1180
  Backbone size w/o insert (bp): 3400
  Vector type: Insect Expression
Growth in bacteria
  Bacterial resistance: Ampicillin, 100 μg/mL
  Growth temperature: 37°C
  Growth strain: DH5alpha
  Copy number: High Copy
Gene/Insert
  Gene/Insert name: Hsp_p-GAL4Delta-SV40;attp
  Cloning method: Restriction Enzyme; 5′ cloning site unknown (unknown if destroyed); 3′ cloning site unknown (unknown if destroyed)
Terms and licenses: Academic/Nonprofit Terms; Industry Terms: Not Available to Industry
Depositor comments: cassette can be excised by FseI or AscI; Literature: Schinko et al. 2010 doi: 10.1186/1471-213X-10-53
How to cite: pSLfa[Hsp_p-GAL4Delta-SV40;attp]fa was a gift from Gregor Bucher (Addgene plasmid # 86451 ; http://n2t.net/addgene:86451 ; RRID:Addgene_86451)
